Addgene plasmid #219127: SFFV-HMG20B-Brd 165
Purpose: Transcription factor HMG20B with a specific barcode assigned.
Depositing lab: Filipe Pereira. Depositing organization: Center for Neuroscience and Cell Biology, University of Coimbra. Publication: A combinatorial transcription factor screening platform for immune cell reprogramming. Kurochkin I, Altman AR, Caiado I, Pertiga-Cabral D, Halitzki E, Minaeva M, Zimmermannova O, Henriques-Oliveira L, Klein D, Nair M, Oliveira D, Cajal LR, Knittel R, Feick C, Ringner M, Martin M, Cirovic B, Pires CF, Rosa FF, Sitnicka E, Theis FJ, Pereira CF. Cell Syst. 2026 Jan 21;17(1):101457. doi: 10.1016/j.cels.2025.101457. Epub 2026 Jan 14. PubMed 41539305.
Backbone
  Vector backbone: SFFV-MCS
  Backbone size w/o insert (bp): 6638
  Vector type: Lentiviral
Growth in bacteria
  Bacterial resistance: Ampicillin, 100 μg/mL
  Growth temperature: 37°C
  Growth strain: NEB Stable
  Copy number: High Copy
Gene/Insert
  Gene/Insert name: HMG20B
  Species: H. sapiens (human)
  Insert size (bp): 954
  Entrez Gene: HMG20B (a.k.a. BRAF25, BRAF35, HMGX2, HMGXB2, PP7706, SMARCE1r, SOXL, pp8857)
  Promoter: The spleen focus-forming virus (SFFV) promoter
  Cloning method: Restriction Enzyme; 5′ cloning site Bsp119I (not destroyed); 3′ cloning site BstHI (not destroyed)
Terms and licenses: Academic/Nonprofit Terms; Industry Terms: Not Available to Industry
Depositor comments: Barcode sequence cloned into XbaI restriction site. Design of plasmid is as follows: SFFV-[TF sequence]-WPRE-[Barcode sequence].
How to cite: SFFV-HMG20B-Brd 165 was a gift from Filipe Pereira (Addgene plasmid # 219127 ; http://n2t.net/addgene:219127 ; RRID:Addgene_219127)
