[The description below was written by a language model from this plasmid's Addgene catalogue record and pLannotate feature annotations shown in this document.]
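Description:
SFFV-HMG20B-Brd 165 is a third-generation-style, self-inactivating lentiviral transfer plasmid built on the SFFV-MCS backbone, carrying the human transcription factor HMG20B (also known as BRAF35) together with a unique DNA barcode. In bacteria it is maintained through a high-copy ColE1/pUC-type origin and selected with ampicillin via the β-lactamase gene. The backbone also retains pBluescript-derived remnants, including an f1 origin, lacZα and lac regulatory fragments, and T7 and T3 promoters. An SV40 poly(A) signal and SV40 origin lie downstream of the viral cassette.

The viral portion begins with an RSV promoter fused to a truncated HIV-1 5' LTR, which allows Tat-independent production of the genomic RNA in packaging cells. This is followed by the Ψ packaging signal with a partial gag sequence, the Rev response element for nuclear export of unspliced RNA, and the cPPT/CTS element that aids nuclear import and transduction. The internal spleen focus-forming virus (SFFV) promoter, which gives strong expression in haematopoietic and many other cell types, drives the roughly 950 bp HMG20B coding sequence cloned between flanking multiple-cloning-site fragments. A WPRE downstream enhances transcript stability and expression, and the cassette ends in a ΔU3 3' LTR that inactivates the viral promoter after integration. No tag, fluorescent reporter or mammalian selection marker is annotated.

According to the depositor, the barcode sits in an XbaI site after the WPRE, placing it within the expressed transcript, although it is not annotated in the feature table. The construct belongs to a barcoded transcription factor collection for combinatorial screening of immune cell reprogramming, where the barcode identifies which factor was delivered.
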