Features (pLannotate 1.2.2; 29 found; start..end, strand, type, name):
     94..112     -  promoter       T7 promoter: promoter for bacteriophage T7 RNA polymerase
    120..275     +  CDS            lacZα (fragment): LacZα fragment of β-galactosidase; lacZ fragment
    280..708     +  rep_origin     f1 ori (sequence partly withheld): f1 bacteriophage origin of replication; arrow indicates direction of (+) strand synthesis
    761..865     +  promoter       AmpR promoter: bla
    866..1726    +  CDS            AmpR: β-lactamase; bla; confers resistance to ampicillin, carbenicillin, and related antibiotics
   1897..2485    +  rep_origin     ori: high-copy-number ColE1/pMB1/pBR322/pUC origin of replication
   2668..2760    +  CDS            lacI (fragment): lac repressor; lacI; The lac repressor binds to the lac operator to inhibit transcription in E. coli. This inhibition can be relieved by adding lactose or isopropyl-β-D-thiogalactopyranoside (IPTG).
   2773..2794    +  protein_bind   CAP binding site: CAP binding activates transcription in the presence of cAMP. E. coli catabolite activator protein
   2809..2839    +  promoter       lac promoter: promoter for the E. coli lac operon
   2847..2863    +  protein_bind   lac operator: The lac repressor binds to the lac operator to inhibit transcription in E. coli. This inhibition can be relieved by adding lactose or isopropyl-β-D-thiogalactopyranoside (IPTG). lac repressor encoded by lacI
   2908..2926    +  promoter       T3 promoter: promoter for bacteriophage T3 RNA polymerase
   2954..3180    +  promoter       RSV promoter: Rous sarcoma virus enhancer/promoter
   3181..3361    +  LTR            5' LTR (truncated): truncated 5' long terminal repeat (LTR) from HIV-1
   3408..3533    +  misc_feature   HIV-1 Ψ: packaging signal of human immunodeficiency virus type 1
   3517..3880    +  CDS            HIV-1 gag (fragment): gag protein from human immunodeficiency virus 1; gag
   4026..4259    +  misc_feature   RRE: The Rev response element (RRE) of HIV-1 allows for Rev-dependent mRNA export from the nucleus to the cytoplasm.
   4636..4736    +  CDS            Rev (fragment): human immunodeficiency virus 1 (HIV-1) Rev protein; rev; enhances nuclear export of unspliced and incompletely spliced viral mRNAs
   4755..4872    +  misc_feature   cPPT/CTS: central polypurine tract and central termination sequence of HIV-1
   4906..5307    +  promoter       SFFV promoter: spleen focus-forming virus long terminal repeat (LTR) promoter
   5317..5340    +  misc_feature   MCS (fragment): pBluescript multiple cloning site
   5365..6315    +  CDS            HMG20B: HM20B_HUMAN - Also known as BRAF35, HMGX2, HMGXB2, SMARCE1R. Experimental evidence at protein level: Swiss-Prot protein existence level 1. Required for correct progression through G2 phase of the cell cycle and entry into mitosis. Required for RCOR1/CoREST mediated repression of neuronal specific gene promoters. From Homo sapiens (Human).
   6326..6351    +  misc_feature   MCS (fragment): pBluescript multiple cloning site
   6351..6410    +  CDS            S (fragment): HBSAG_WHV6 - Experimental evidence at transcript level: Swiss-Prot protein existence level 2. The middle envelope protein plays an important role in the budding of the virion. It is involved in the induction of budding in a nucleocapsid independent way. In this process the majority of envelope proteins bud to form subviral lipoprotein particles of 22 nm of diameter that do not contain a nucleocapsid (By similarity). From Woodchuck hepatitis B virus (isolate w64/pWS23) (WHV).
   6542..6945    +  misc_feature   WPRE: woodchuck hepatitis virus posttranscriptional regulatory element
   7003..7062    +  CDS            nef (fragment): NEF_HV1Z2 - Experimental evidence at protein level: Swiss-Prot protein existence level 1. Extracellular Nef protein targets CD4(+) T-lymphocytes for apoptosis by interacting with CXCR4 surface receptors. From Human immunodeficiency virus type 1 group M subtype D (isolate Z2/CDC-Z34) (HIV-1).
   7064..7297    +  LTR            3' LTR (ΔU3): self-inactivating 3' long terminal repeat (LTR) from HIV-1
   7369..7490    +  polyA_signal   SV40 poly(A) signal: SV40 polyadenylation signal
   7509..7530    +  rep_origin     SV40 ori (fragment): SV40 origin of replication
   7530..73      +  rep_origin     SV40 ori (across the origin): SV40 origin of replication
>Addgene plasmid #219127 | SFFV-HMG20B-Brd 165 | addgene full sequence | sequence record 448940 | Addgene NGS Result
ATTTATGCAGAGGCCGAGGCCGCCTCGGCCTCTGAGCTATTCCAGAAGTAGTGAGGAGGCTTTTTTGGAG
GCCTAGGGACGTACCCAATTCGCCCTATAGTGAGTCGTATTACGCGCGCTCACTGGCCGTCGTTTTACAA
CGTCGTGACTGGGAAAACCCTGGCGTTACCCAACTTAATCGCCTTGCAGCACATCCCCCTTTCGCCAGCT
GGCGTAATAGCGAAGAGGCCCGCACCGATCGCCCTTCCCAACAGTTGCGCAGCCTGAATGGCGAATGGG
[124 nt withheld, positions 280-403]
C
[91 nt withheld, positions 405-495]
A
[49 nt withheld, positions 497-545]
CCTTTGACGTTGGAGTCCACGTTCTTT
[37 nt withheld, positions 573-609]
ACCCTATCTCGGTCTATTCTTTTGATTTATAAGGGATTTTGCCGATTTCGGCCTATTGGTTAAAAAATGA
GCTGATTTAACAAAAATTTAACGCGAATTTTAACAAAATATTAACGCTTACAATTTAGGTGGCACTTTTC
GGGGAAATGTGCGCGGAACCCCTATTTGTTTATTTTTCTAAATACATTCAAATATGTATCCGCTCATGAG
ACAATAACCCTGATAAATGCTTCAATAATATTGAAAAAGGAAGAGTATGAGTATTCAACATTTCCGTGTC
GCCCTTATTCCCTTTTTTGCGGCATTTTGCCTTCCTGTTTTTGCTCACCCAGAAACGCTGGTGAAAGTAA
AAGATGCTGAAGATCAGTTGGGTGCACGAGTGGGTTACATCGAACTGGATCTCAACAGCGGTAAGATCCT
TGAGAGTTTTCGCCCCGAAGAACGTTTTCCAATGATGAGCACTTTTAAAGTTCTGCTATGTGGCGCGGTA
TTATCCCGTATTGACGCCGGGCAAGAGCAACTCGGTCGCCGCATACACTATTCTCAGAATGACTTGGTTG
AGTACTCACCAGTCACAGAAAAGCATCTTACGGATGGCATGACAGTAAGAGAATTATGCAGTGCTGCCAT
AACCATGAGTGATAACACTGCGGCCAACTTACTTCTGACAACGATCGGAGGACCGAAGGAGCTAACCGCT
TTTTTGCACAACATGGGGGATCATGTAACTCGCCTTGATCGTTGGGAACCGGAGCTGAATGAAGCCATAC
CAAACGACGAGCGTGACACCACGATGCCTGTAGCAATGGCAACAACGTTGCGCAAACTATTAACTGGCGA
ACTACTTACTCTAGCTTCCCGGCAACAATTAATAGACTGGATGGAGGCGGATAAAGTTGCAGGACCACTT
CTGCGCTCGGCCCTTCCGGCTGGCTGGTTTATTGCTGATAAATCTGGAGCCGGTGAGCGTGGGTCTCGCG
GTATCATTGCAGCACTGGGGCCAGATGGTAAGCCCTCCCGTATCGTAGTTATCTACACGACGGGGAGTCA
GGCAACTATGGATGAACGAAATAGACAGATCGCTGAGATAGGTGCCTCACTGATTAAGCATTGGTAACTG
TCAGACCAAGTTTACTCATATATACTTTAGATTGATTTAAAACTTCATTTTTAATTTAAAAGGATCTAGG
TGAAGATCCTTTTTGATAATCTCATGACCAAAATCCCTTAACGTGAGTTTTCGTTCCACTGAGCGTCAGA
CCCCGTAGAAAAGATCAAAGGATCTTCTTGAGATCCTTTTTTTCTGCGCGTAATCTGCTGCTTGCAAACA
AAAAAACCACCGCTACCAGCGGTGGTTTGTTTGCCGGATCAAGAGCTACCAACTCTTTTTCCGAAGGTAA
CTGGCTTCAGCAGAGCGCAGATACCAAATACTGTTCTTCTAGTGTAGCCGTAGTTAGGCCACCACTTCAA
GAACTCTGTAGCACCGCCTACATACCTCGCTCTGCTAATCCTGTTACCAGTGGCTGCTGCCAGTGGCGAT
AAGTCGTGTCTTACCGGGTTGGACTCAAGACGATAGTTACCGGATAAGGCGCAGCGGTCGGGCTGAACGG
GGGGTTCGTGCACACAGCCCAGCTTGGAGCGAACGACCTACACCGAACTGAGATACCTACAGCGTGAGCT
ATGAGAAAGCGCCACGCTTCCCGAAGGGAGAAAGGCGGACAGGTATCCGGTAAGCGGCAGGGTCGGAACA
GGAGAGCGCACGAGGGAGCTTCCAGGGGGAAACGCCTGGTATCTTTATAGTCCTGTCGGGTTTCGCCACC
TCTGACTTGAGCGTCGATTTTTGTGATGCTCGTCAGGGGGGCGGAGCCTATGGAAAAACGCCAGCAACGC
GGCCTTTTTACGGTTCCTGGCCTTTTGCTGGCCTTTTGCTCACATGTTCTTTCCTGCGTTATCCCCTGAT
TCTGTGGATAACCGTATTACCGCCTTTGAGTGAGCTGATACCGCTCGCCGCAGCCGAACGACCGAGCGCA
GCGAGTCAGTGAGCGAGGAAGCGGAAGAGCGCCCAATACGCAAACCGCCTCTCCCCGCGCGTTGGCCGAT
TCATTAATGCAGCTGGCACGACAGGTTTCCCGACTGGAAAGCGGGCAGTGAGCGCAACGCAATTAATGTG
AGTTAGCTCACTCATTAGGCACCCCAGGCTTTACACTTTATGCTTCCGGCTCGTATGTTGTGTGGAATTG
TGAGCGGATAACAATTTCACACAGGAAACAGCTATGACCATGATTACGCCAAGCGCGCAATTAACCCTCA
CTAAAGGGAACAAAAGCTGGAGCTGCAAGCTTAATGTAGTCTTATGCAATACTCTTGTAGTCTTGCAACA
TGGTAACGATGAGTTAGCAACATGCCTTACAAGGAGAGAAAAAGCACCGTGCATGCCGATTGGTGGAAGT
AAGGTGGTACGATCGTGCCTTATTAGGAAGGCAACAGACGGGTCTGACATGGATTGGACGAACCACTGAA
TTGCCGCATTGCAGAGATATTGTATTTAAGTGCCTAGCTCGATACATAAACGGGTCTCTCTGGTTAGACC
AGATCTGAGCCTGGGAGCTCTCTGGCTAACTAGGGAACCCACTGCTTAAGCCTCAATAAAGCTTGCCTTG
AGTGCTTCAAGTAGTGTGTGCCCGTCTGTTGTGTGACTCTGGTAACTAGAGATCCCTCAGACCCTTTTAG
TCAGTGTGGAAAATCTCTAGCAGTGGCGCCCGAACAGGGACTTGAAAGCGAAAGGGAAACCAGAGGAGCT
CTCTCGACGCAGGACTCGGCTTGCTGAAGCGCGCACGGCAAGAGGCGAGGGGCGGCGACTGGTGAGTACG
CCAAAAATTTTGACTAGCGGAGGCTAGAAGGAGAGAGATGGGTGCGAGAGCGTCAGTATTAAGCGGGGGA
GAATTAGATCGCGATGGGAAAAAATTCGGTTAAGGCCAGGGGGAAAGAAAAAATATAAATTAAAACATAT
AGTATGGGCAAGCAGGGAGCTAGAACGATTCGCAGTTAATCCTGGCCTGTTAGAAACATCAGAAGGCTGT
AGACAAATACTGGGACAGCTACAACCATCCCTTCAGACAGGATCAGAAGAACTTAGATCATTATATAATA
CAGTAGCAACCCTCTATTGTGTGCATCAAAGGATAGAGATAAAAGACACCAAGGAAGCTTTAGACAAGAT
AGAGGAAGAGCAAAACAAAAGTAAGACCACCGCACAGCAAGCGGCCGCTGATCTTCAGACCTGGAGGAGG
AGATATGAGGGACAATTGGAGAAGTGAATTATATAAATATAAAGTAGTAAAAATTGAACCATTAGGAGTA
GCACCCACCAAGGCAAAGAGAAGAGTGGTGCAGAGAGAAAAAAGAGCAGTGGGAATAGGAGCTTTGTTCC
TTGGGTTCTTGGGAGCAGCAGGAAGCACTATGGGCGCAGCGTCAATGACGCTGACGGTACAGGCCAGACA
ATTATTGTCTGGTATAGTGCAGCAGCAGAACAATTTGCTGAGGGCTATTGAGGCGCAACAGCATCTGTTG
CAACTCACAGTCTGGGGCATCAAGCAGCTCCAGGCAAGAATCCTGGCTGTGGAAAGATACCTAAAGGATC
AACAGCTCCTGGGGATTTGGGGTTGCTCTGGAAAACTCATTTGCACCACTGCTGTGCCTTGGAATGCTAG
TTGGAGTAATAAATCTCTGGAACAGATTTGGAATCACACGACCTGGATGGAGTGGGACAGAGAAATTAAC
AATTACACAAGCTTAATACACTCCTTAATTGAAGAATCGCAAAACCAGCAAGAAAAGAATGAACAAGAAT
TATTGGAATTAGATAAATGGGCAAGTTTGTGGAATTGGTTTAACATAACAAATTGGCTGTGGTATATAAA
ATTATTCATAATGATAGTAGGAGGCTTGGTAGGTTTAAGAATAGTTTTTGCTGTACTTTCTATAGTGAAT
AGAGTTAGGCAGGGATATTCACCATTATCGTTTCAGACCCACCTCCCAACCCCGAGGGGACCCGACAGGC
CCGAAGGAATAGAAGAAGAAGGTGGAGAGAGAGACAGAGACAGATCCATTCGATTAGTGAACGGATCTCG
ACGGTATCGGTTAACTTTTAAAAGAAAAGGGGGGATTGGGGGGTACAGTGCAGGGGAAAGAATAGTAGAC
ATAATAGCAACAGACATACAAACTAAAGAATTACAAAAACAAATTACAAAAATTCAAAATTTTATCGATC
ACGAGACTAGCCTCGAGCTGGCTGCAGTAACGCCATTTTGCAAGGCATGGAAAAATACCAAACCAAGAAT
AGAGAAGTTCAGATCAAGGGCGGGTACATGAAAATAGCTAACGTTGGGCCAAACAGGATATCTGCGGTGA
GCAGTTTCGGCCCCGGCCCGGGGCCAAGAACAGATGGTCACCGCAGTTTCGGCCCCGGCCCGAGGCCAAG
AACAGATGGTCCCCAGATATGGCCCAACCCTCAGCAGTTTCTTAAGACCCATCAGATGTTTCCAGGCTCC
CCCAAGGACCTGAAATGACCCTGCGCCTTATTTGAATTAACCAATCAGCCTGCTTCTCGCTTCTGTTCGC
GCGCTTCTGCTTCCCGAGCTCTATAAAAGAGCTCACAACCCCTCACTCGGCGCGCCAGTCCTCCGACAGA
CTGAGTCGGCCGGTCGAATCAAGCTTATCGATACCGTCGACGGATCCGCTAGCCCGCGGTTCGAAATGTC
CCACGGCCCCAAGCAGCCCGGCGCGGCCGCCGCGCCGGCGGGCGGCAAGGCTCCGGGCCAGCATGGGGGC
TTCGTGGTGACTGTCAAGCAAGAGCGCGGCGAGGGTCCACGCGCGGGCGAGAAGGGGTCCCACGAGGAGG
AGCCGGTGAAGAAACGCGGCTGGCCCAAGGGCAAGAAGCGGAAGAAGATTCTGCCGAATGGGCCCAAGGC
ACCGGTCACGGGCTACGTGCGCTTCCTGAACGAGCGGCGCGAGCAGATCCGCACGCGCCACCCGGATCTG
CCCTTTCCCGAGATCACCAAGATGCTGGGCGCCGAGTGGAGCAAGCTGCAGCCAACGGAAAAGCAGCGGT
ACCTGGATGAGGCCGAGAGAGAGAAGCAGCAGTACATGAAGGAGCTGCGGGCGTACCAGCAGTCTGAAGC
CTATAAGATGTGCACGGAGAAGATCCAGGAGAAGAAGATCAAGAAAGAAGACTCGAGCTCTGGGCTCATG
AACACTCTCCTGAATGGACACAAGGGTGGGGACTGCGATGGCTTCTCCACCTTCGATGTTCCCATCTTCA
CTGAAGAGTTCTTGGACCAAAACAAAGCGCGTGAGGCGGAGCTTCGGCGCTTGCGGAAGATGAATGTGGC
CTTCGAGGAGCAGAACGCGGTACTGCAGAGGCACACGCAGAGCATGAGCAGCGCGCGCGAGCGTCTGGAG
CAGGAGCTGGCGCTGGAGGAGCGGAGGACGCTGGCGCTGCAGCAGCAGCTCCAGGCCGTGCGCCAGGCGC
TCACCGCCAGCTTCGCCTCACTGCCAGTGCCGGGCACGGGCGAAACGCCCACGCTGGGCACTCTGGACTT
CTACATGGCCCGGCTTCACGGAGCCATCGAGCGCGACCCCGCCCAGCACGAGAAGCTCATCGTCCGCATC
AAGGAAATCCTGGCCCAGGTCGCCAGCGAGCACCTGTGAACCGGTCGGATCCCCCGGGCTGCAGGAATTC
GAGCATCTTACCGCCATTTATTCCCATATTTGTTCTGTTTTTCTTGATTTGGGTATACATTTAAATGTTA
ATAAAACAAAATGGTGGGGCAATCATTTACATTTTTAGGGATATGTAATTACTAGTTCAGGTGTATTGCC
ACAAGACAAACATGTTAAGAAACTTTCCCGTTATTTACGCTCTGTTCCTGTTAATCAACCTCTGGATTAC
AAAATTTGTGAAAGATTGACTGATATTCTTAACTATGTTGCTCCTTTTACGCTGTGTGGATATGCTGCTT
TAATGCCTCTGTATCATGCTATTGCTTCCCGTACGGCTTTCGTTTTCTCCTCCTTGTATAAATCCTGGTT
GCTGTCTCTTTATGAGGAGTTGTGGCCCGTTGTCCGTCAACGTGGCGTGGTGTGCTCTGTGTTTGCTGAC
GCAACCCCCACTGGCTGGGGCATTGCCACCACCTGTCAACTCCTTTCTGGGACTTTCGCTTTCCCCCTCC
CGATCGCCACGGCAGAACTCATCGCCGCCTGCCTTGCCCGCTGCTGGACAGGGGCTAGGTTGCTGGGCAC
TGATAATTCCGTGGTGTTGTCGGGGAAGCTGACGTCCTTTGCAATTCGATATCAAGCTGTACCTTCTAGA
TGTACATGATCTTTAGCGCTTCTAGACCAATGACTTACAAGGCAGCTGTAGATCTTAGCCACTTTTTAAA
AGAAAAGGGGGGACTGGAAGGGCTAATTCACTCCCAACGAAGACAAGATCTGCTTTTTGCTTGTACTGGG
TCTCTCTGGTTAGACCAGATCTGAGCCTGGGAGCTCTCTGGCTAACTAGGGAACCCACTGCTTAAGCCTC
AATAAAGCTTGCCTTGAGTGCTTCAAGTAGTGTGTGCCCGTCTGTTGTGTGACTCTGGTAACTAGAGATC
CCTCAGACCCTTTTAGTCAGTGTGGAAAATCTCTAGCAGTAGTAGTTCATGTCATCTTATTATTCAGTAT
TTATAACTTGCAAAGAAATGAATATCAGAGAGTGAGAGGAACTTGTTTATTGCAGCTTATAATGGTTACA
AATAAAGCAATAGCATCACAAATTTCACAAATAAAGCATTTTTTTCACTGCATTCTAGTTGTGGTTTGTC
CAAACTCATCAATGTATCTTATCATGTCTGGCTCTAGCTATCCCGCCCCTAACTCCGCCCATCCCGCCCC
TAACTCCGCCCAGTTCCGCCCATTCTCCGCCCCATGGCTGACTAATTTTTTTT
