>Addgene plasmid #219127 | SFFV-HMG20B-Brd 165 | depositor partial sequence | sequence record 427861 | TF ORF
ATGTCCCACGGCCCCAAGCAGCCCGGCGCGGCCGCCGCGCCGGCGGGCGGCAAGGCTCCGGGCCAGCATG
GGGGCTTCGTGGTGACTGTCAAGCAAGAGCGCGGCGAGGGTCCACGCGCGGGCGAGAAGGGGTCCCACGA
GGAGGAGCCGGTGAAGAAACGCGGCTGGCCCAAGGGCAAGAAGCGGAAGAAGATTCTGCCGAATGGGCCC
AAGGCACCGGTCACGGGCTACGTGCGCTTCCTGAACGAGCGGCGCGAGCAGATCCGCACGCGCCACCCGG
ATCTGCCCTTTCCCGAGATCACCAAGATGCTGGGCGCCGAGTGGAGCAAGCTGCAGCCAACGGAAAAGCA
GCGGTACCTGGATGAGGCCGAGAGAGAGAAGCAGCAGTACATGAAGGAGCTGCGGGCGTACCAGCAGTCT
GAAGCCTATAAGATGTGCACGGAGAAGATCCAGGAGAAGAAGATCAAGAAAGAAGACTCGAGCTCTGGGC
TCATGAACACTCTCCTGAATGGACACAAGGGTGGGGACTGCGATGGCTTCTCCACCTTCGATGTTCCCAT
CTTCACTGAAGAGTTCTTGGACCAAAACAAAGCGCGTGAGGCGGAGCTTCGGCGCTTGCGGAAGATGAAT
GTGGCCTTCGAGGAGCAGAACGCGGTACTGCAGAGGCACACGCAGAGCATGAGCAGCGCGCGCGAGCGTC
TGGAGCAGGAGCTGGCGCTGGAGGAGCGGAGGACGCTGGCGCTGCAGCAGCAGCTCCAGGCCGTGCGCCA
GGCGCTCACCGCCAGCTTCGCCTCACTGCCAGTGCCGGGCACGGGCGAAACGCCCACGCTGGGCACTCTG
GACTTCTACATGGCCCGGCTTCACGGAGCCATCGAGCGCGACCCCGCCCAGCACGAGAAGCTCATCGTCC
GCATCAAGGAAATCCTGGCCCAGGTCGCCAGCGAGCACCTGTGA
