>Addgene plasmid #219127 | SFFV-HMG20B-Brd 165 | depositor partial sequence | sequence record 427862 | Barcode sequence
TGTACATGATCTTTAGCGCT
